Addgene plasmid #219512: pAGM54418
Purpose: Transient expression of Pz DFR
Depositing lab: Sylvestre Marillonnet. Depositing organization: Leibniz Institute of Plant Biochemistry (IPB). Publication: A transient expression tool box for anthocyanin biosynthesis in Nicotiana benthamiana. Grutzner R, Konig K, Horn C, Engler C, Laub A, Vogt T, Marillonnet S. Plant Biotechnol J. 2023 Dec 20. doi: 10.1111/pbi.14261. PubMed 38124296.
Backbone
  Vector backbone: pICH75055
  Vector type: Plant Expression
Growth in bacteria
  Bacterial resistance: Ampicillin, 100 μg/mL
  Growth temperature: 37°C
  Growth strain: DH5alpha
  Copy number: High Copy
Gene/Insert
  Gene/Insert name: Pz DFR
  Species: Pelargonium zonale
  Cloning method: Restriction Enzyme; 5′ cloning site Unknown (unknown if destroyed); 3′ cloning site Unknown (unknown if destroyed)
Terms and licenses: Academic/Nonprofit Terms; Industry Terms
How to cite: pAGM54418 was a gift from Sylvestre Marillonnet (Addgene plasmid # 219512 ; http://n2t.net/addgene:219512 ; RRID:Addgene_219512)
