[The description below was written by a language model from this plasmid's Addgene catalogue record and pLannotate feature annotations shown in this document.]
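Description:
pAGM54418 is a plant binary expression vector built on the pICH75055 backbone for Agrobacterium-mediated transient expression of dihydroflavonol 4-reductase (DFR) from Pelargonium zonale. It belongs to a set of constructs made for reconstituting anthocyanin biosynthesis in Nicotiana benthamiana leaves. The backbone outside the T-DNA carries a high-copy ColE1/pUC-type origin for propagation in E. coli. It also carries the broad-host-range IncP oriV together with the trfA replication initiator, which allow maintenance in Agrobacterium. Bacterial selection is by ampicillin/carbenicillin resistance (β-lactamase under its own promoter). A very short TetR fragment annotated next to trfA appears to be a backbone remnant.

Between the nopaline-type left and right T-DNA border repeats, the annotated sequence shows two plant cassettes in the same orientation. The first uses the CaMV 35S promoter followed by the TMV Ω leader, a translational enhancer, to drive the DFR coding sequence. The annotation tool labelled this ORF by homology to the grapevine enzyme, but the catalogue entry gives its source as P. zonale. Because the map is circular, the NOS terminator at the start of the record lies immediately downstream of DFR and presumably supplies its polyadenylation signal. The CaMV inclusion body protein fragment annotated upstream of the 35S promoter probably reflects extended viral promoter sequence rather than an expressed gene.

The second cassette places a further Ω leader ahead of bar, which encodes phosphinothricin acetyltransferase and confers glufosinate/bialaphos tolerance in plants. No promoter or terminator is annotated for bar, so the record does not show how it is regulated. DFR reduces dihydroflavonols to leucoanthocyanidins, so the construct would typically be co-infiltrated with other pathway genes.
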