Features (pLannotate 1.2.2; 16 found; start..end, strand, type, name):
     24..276     +  terminator     NOS terminator: nopaline synthase terminator and poly(A) signal
    523..576     +  misc_feature   TMV Ω: translational enhancer from the tobacco mosaic virus 5'-leader sequence (Gallie et al., 1988)
    585..1133    +  CDS            bar: PAT_STRHY - Experimental evidence at protein level: Swiss-Prot protein existence level 1. Inactivates phosphinothricin (PPT) by transfer of an acetyl group from acetyl CoA. Can also acetylate demethylphosphinothricin but not PTT or glutamate. This enzyme is an effector of phosphinothricin tripeptide (PTT or bialaphos) resistance. From Streptomyces hygroscopicus. Introduced by genetic manipulation and expressed in glufosinate-tolerant maize by Dekalb Genetics.
   1515..1539    +  misc_feature   RB T-DNA repeat: right border repeat from nopaline C58 T-DNA
   1651..1671    -  CDS            TetR (fragment): tetracycline resistance regulatory protein; tetR
   1698..2843    -  CDS            trfA: TRFA_ECOLX - Experimental evidence at protein level: Swiss-Prot protein existence level 1. Also involved in plasmid copy number control, promoting intermolecular coupling of protein bound iterons at oriV, which inhibits replication initiation. From Escherichia coli.
   3179..3767    -  rep_origin     ori: high-copy-number ColE1/pMB1/pBR322/pUC origin of replication
   3938..4798    -  CDS            AmpR: β-lactamase; bla; confers resistance to ampicillin, carbenicillin, and related antibiotics
   4799..4903    -  promoter       AmpR promoter: bla
   4990..5621    -  rep_origin     oriV: incP origin of replication
   5713..5737    +  misc_feature   LB T-DNA repeat: left border repeat from nopaline C58 T-DNA
   5845..6651    +  CDS            IBMP_CAMVB (fragment): Experimental evidence at protein level: Swiss-Prot protein existence level 1. Enhances the ribosomal termination-reinitiation event leading to the translation of major open reading frames on the polycistronic viral RNAs. From Cauliflower mosaic virus (strain Bari 1) (CaMV).
   6835..7180    +  promoter       CaMV 35S promoter: strong constitutive promoter from cauliflower mosaic virus
   7132..7178    +  promoter       minimal CaMV 35S promoter: minimal 35S promoter from cauliflower mosaic virus
   7209..7262    +  misc_feature   TMV Ω: translational enhancer from the tobacco mosaic virus 5'-leader sequence (Gallie et al., 1988)
   7292..8287    +  CDS            DFR: DFRA_VITVI - Experimental evidence at protein level: Swiss-Prot protein existence level 1. Bifunctional enzyme involved in flavonoid metabolism. From Vitis vinifera (Grape).
>Addgene plasmid #219512 | pAGM54418 | addgene full sequence | sequence record 433788 | Addgene NGS Result
GCTTGATCCTCTAGAGTCAAGCAGATCGTTCAAACATTTGGCAATAAAGTTTCTTAAGATTGAATCCTGT
TGCCGGTCTTGCGATGATTATCATATAATTTCTGTTGAATTACGTTAAGCATGTAATAATTAACATGTAA
TGCATGACGTTATTTATGAGATGGGTTTTTATGATTAGAGTCCCGCAATTATACATTTAATACGCGATAG
AAAACAAAATATAGCGCGCAAACTAGGATAAATTATCGCGCGCGGTGTCATCTATGTTACTAGATCGACG
CTACTATTGTCTTCCACTGGGTGTCAAAGGAGTGTCAGTTAATTAAAGAGTGTCGGGGCCGACACTCTTA
ATGGAAGTAAAAGTGTGGGTTTTGCTGCACCGACACTCTTAATTTAAGAGTGTCGGGGTCCCGATGAAAC
CGACGCTTTTAATTTAAGAGTGTGGGTTTTTCCACACCGACACTCTTATGAATGTTACCCTAAATTCCCC
AATCCTATACTGTATAAGAGCTCATTTTTACAACAATTACCAACAACAACAAACAACAAACAACATTACA
ATTACATTTACAATTATCGATACAATGTCTCCTGAAAGAAGGCCTGCTGATATTAGAAGGGCTACTGAGG
CTGATATGCCTGCTGTGTGCACTATTGTGAATCATTACATTGAGACTTCTACTGTGAATTTCAGGACTGA
GCCTCAAGAACCACAAGAGTGGACTGATGATCTTGTGAGGCTTAGAGAGAGGTATCCTTGGCTTGTTGCT
GAAGTGGATGGTGAAGTGGCTGGTATTGCTTATGCTGGTCCTTGGAAGGCTAGGAATGCTTACGATTGGA
CTGCTGAGTCTACTGTTTACGTGTCTCCTAGGCATCAAAGAACTGGTCTTGGATCTACTCTTTACACTCA
TCTTTTGAAGTCTTTGGAGGCTCAGGGTTTCAAGTCTGTGGTTGCTGTGATTGGACTTCCTAATGATCCT
TCTGTGAGGATGCATGAGGCTCTTGGTTATGCTCCTAGGGGAATGCTTAGAGCTGCTGGTTTCAAACATG
GAAATTGGCATGATGTGGGATTCTGGCAGCTTGATTTCTCTCTTCCTGTTCCTCCTAGACCTGTTCTTCC
TGTGACTGAGATTTGAGCTTACTCCACCTAAATACTATGCCGGTTCAAATAAGAAAGTAATGATTATGTA
CCCAAATAATACATTTATAAGATGTATGTGTGTGATGGACATGTTTCTGTATCGTACCAAAACTAAATAG
GTGGCTTTTATCCCAAAAAAGTGCTTTCGTTTGATGACCTTATGATTTCTAAAGAGTGTTGTTGTTGCTG
CTTATGTTTAATAAAAGTGATGTATATTATCAGTTGATTTCCCCACGTGGAAGGGGTGATTATATTGCAC
AAAATTAAGTTAAAAGTAACATTGTGGTGTAATAAAAACCCTAGTGAATTTATAACCTATAAGTAAGTGG
TGCAGTAGTGAATTTATCACGAAGTGGTTTAAACTATCAGTGTTTGACAGGATATATTGGCGGGTAAACC
TAAGAGAAAAGAGCGTTTATTAGAATAATCGGATATTTAAAAGGGCGTGAAAAGGTTTATCCGTTCGTCC
ATTTGTATGTGCATGCCAACCACAGGGTTCCCCAGATCAGGCGCTGGCTGCTGAACCCCCAGCCGGAACT
GACCCCACAAGGCCCTAGCGTTTGCAATGCACCAGGTCATCATTGACCCAGGCGTGTTCCACCAGGCCGC
TGCCTCGCAACTCTTCGCAGGCTTCGCCGACCTGCTCGCGCCACTTCTTCACGCGGGTGGAATCCGATCC
GCACATGAGGCGGAAGGTTTCCAGCTTGAGCGGGTACGGCTCCCGGTGCGAGCTGAAATAGTCGAACATC
CGTCGGGCCGTCGGCGACAGCTTGCGGTACTTCTCCCATATGAATTTCGTGTAGTGGTCGCCAGCAAACA
GCACGACGATTTCCTCGTCGATCAGGACCTGGCAACGGGACGTTTTCTTGCCACGGTCCAGGACGCGGAA
GCGGTGCAGCAGCGACACCGATTCCAGGTGCCCAACGCGGTCGGACGTGAAGCCCATCGCCGTCGCCTGT
AGGCGCGACAGGCATTCCTCGGCCTTCGTGTAATACCGGCCATTGATCGACCAGCCCAGGTCCTGGCAAA
GCTCGTAGAACGTGAAGGTGATCGGCTCGCCGATAGGGGTGCGCTTCGCGTACTCCAACACCTGCTGCCA
CACCAGTTCGTCATCGTCGGCCCGCAGCTCGACGCCGGTGTAGGTGATCTTCACGTCCTTGTTGACGTGG
AAAATGACCTTGTTTTGCAGCGCCTCGCGCGGGATTTTCTTGTTGCGCGTGGTGAACAGGGCAGAGCGGG
CCGTGTCGTTTGGCATCGCTCGCATCGTGTCCGGCCACGGCGCAATATCGAACAAGGAAAGCTGCATTTC
CTTGATCTGCTGCTTCGTGTGTTTCAGCAACGCGGCCTGCTTGGCCTCGCTGACCTGTTTTGCCAGGTCC
TCGCCGGCGGTTTTTCGCTTCTTGGTCGTCATAGTTCCTCGCGTGTCGATGGTCATCGACTTCGCCAAAC
CTGCCGCCTCCTGTTCAAGACGACGCGAACGCTCCACGGCGGCCGATGGCGCGGGCAGGGCAGGGGGAGC
CAGTTGCACGCTGTCGCGCTCGATCTTGGCCGTAGCTTGCTGGACCATCGAGCCGACGGACTGGAAGGTT
TCGCGGGGCGCACGCATGACGGTGCGGCTTGCGATGGTTTCGGCATCCTCGGCGGAAAACCCCGCGTCGA
TCAGTTCTTGCCTGTATGCCTTCCGGTCAAACGTCCGATTCATTCACCCTCCTTGCGGGATTGCCCCGAC
TCACGCCGGGGCAATGTGCCCTTATTCCTGATTTGACCCGCCTGGTGCCTTGGTGTCCAGATAATCCACC
TTATCGGCAATGAAGTCGGTCCCGTAGACCGTCTGGCCGTCCTTCTCGTACTTGGTATTCCGAATCTTGC
CCTGCACGAATACCAGCGACCCCTTGCCCAAATACTTGCCGTGGGCCTCGGCCTGAGAGCCAAAACACTT
GATGCGGAAGAAGTCGGTGCGCTCCTGCTTGTCGCCGGCATCGTTGCGCCACATCTAGGATCTGCCAGGA
ACCGTAAAAAGGCCGCGTTGCTGGCGTTTTTCCATAGGCTCCGCCCCCCTGACGAGCATCACAAAAATCG
ACGCTCAAGTCAGAGGTGGCGAAACCCGACAGGACTATAAAGATACCAGGCGTTTCCCCCTGGAAGCTCC
CTCGTGCGCTCTCCTGTTCCGACCCTGCCGCTTACCGGATACCTGTCCGCCTTTCTCCCTTCGGGAAGCG
TGGCGCTTTCTCATAGCTCACGCTGTAGGTATCTCAGTTCGGTGTAGGTCGTTCGCTCCAAGCTGGGCTG
TGTGCACGAACCCCCCGTTCAGCCCGACCGCTGCGCCTTATCCGGTAACTATCGTCTTGAGTCCAACCCG
GTAAGACACGACTTATCGCCACTGGCAGCAGCCACTGGTAACAGGATTAGCAGAGCGAGGTATGTAGGCG
GTGCTACAGAGTTCTTGAAGTGGTGGCCTAACTACGGCTACACTAGAAGAACAGTATTTGGTATCTGCGC
TCTGCTGAAGCCAGTTACCTTCGGAAAAAGAGTTGGTAGCTCTTGATCCGGCAAACAAACCACCGCTGGT
AGCGGTGGTTTTTTTGTTTGCAAGCAGCAGATTACGCGCAGAAAAAAAGGATCTCAAGAAGATCCTTTGA
TCTTTTCTACGGGGTCTGACGCTCAGTGGAACGAAAACTCACGTTAAGGGATTTTGGTCATGAGATTATC
AAAAAGGATCTTCACCTAGATCCTTTTAAATTAAAAATGAAGTTTTAAATCAATCTAAAGTATATATGAG
TAAACTTGGTCTGACAGTTACCAATGCTTAATCAGTGAGGCACCTATCTCAGCGATCTGTCTATTTCGTT
CATCCATAGTTGCCTGACTCCCCGTCGTGTAGATAACTACGATACGGGAGGGCTTACCATCTGGCCCCAG
TGCTGCAATGATACCGCGAGAACCACGCTCACCGGCTCCAGATTTATCAGCAATAAACCAGCCAGCCGGA
AGGGCCGAGCGCAGAAGTGGTCCTGCAACTTTATCCGCCTCCATCCAGTCTATTAATTGTTGCCGGGAAG
CTAGAGTAAGTAGTTCGCCAGTTAATAGTTTGCGCAACGTTGTTGCCATTGCTACAGGCATCGTGGTGTC
ACGCTCGTCGTTTGGTATGGCTTCATTCAGCTCCGGTTCCCAACGATCAAGGCGAGTTACATGATCCCCC
ATGTTGTGCAAAAAAGCGGTTAGCTCCTTCGGTCCTCCGATCGTTGTCAGAAGTAAGTTGGCCGCAGTGT
TATCACTCATGGTTATGGCAGCACTGCATAATTCTCTTACTGTCATGCCATCCGTAAGATGCTTTTCTGT
GACTGGTGAGTACTCAACCAAGTCATTCTGAGAATAGTGTATGCGGCGACCGAGTTGCTCTTGCCCGGCG
TCAATACGGGATAATACCGCGCCACATAGCAGAACTTTAAAAGTGCTCATCATTGGAAAACGTTCTTCGG
GGCGAAAACTCTCAAGGATCTTACCGCTGTTGAGATCCAGTTCGATGTAACCCACTCGTGCACCCAACTG
ATCTTCAGCATCTTTTACTTTCACCAGCGTTTCTGGGTGAGCAAAAACAGGAAGGCAAAATGCCGCAAAA
AAGGGAATAAGGGCGACACGGAAATGTTGAATACTCATACTCTTCCTTTTTCAATATTATTGAAGCATTT
ATCAAGGTTATTGTCTCATGAGCGGATACATATTTGAATGTATTTAGAAAAATAAACAAATAGGGGTTCC
GCGCACGAATTGGCCAGCGCTGCCATTTTTGGGGTGAGGCCGTTCGCGGCCGAGGGGCGCAGCCCCTGGG
GGGATGGGAGGCCCGCGTTAGCGGGCCGGGAGGGTTCGAGAAGGGGGGGCACCCCCCTTCGGCGTGCGCG
GTCACGCGCACAGGGCGCAGCCCTGGTTAAAAACAAGGTTTATAAATATTGGTTTAAAAGCAGGTTAAAA
GACAGGTTAGCGGTGGCCGAAAAACGGGCGGAAACCCTTGCAAATGCTGGATTTTCTGCCTGTGGACAGC
CCCTCAAATGTCAATAGGTGCGCCCCTCATCTGTCAGCACTCTGCCCCTCAAGTGTCAAGGATCGCGCCC
CTCATCTGTCAGTAGTCGCGCCCCTCAAGTGTCAATACCGCAGGGCACTTATCCCCAGGCTTGTCCACAT
CATCTGTGGGAAACTCGCGTAAAATCAGGCGTTTTCGCCGATTTGCGAGGCTGGCCAGCTCCACGTCGCC
GGCCGAAATCGAGCCTGCCCCTCATCTGTCAACGCCGCGCCGGGTGAGTCGGCCCCTCAAGTGTCAACGT
CCGCCCCTCATCTGTCAGTGAGGGCCAAGTTTTCCGCGAGGTATCCACAACGCCGGCGGCCGCGGTGTCT
CGCACACGGCTTCGACGGCGTTTCTGGCGCGTTTGCAGGGCCATAGACGGCCGCCAGCCCAGCGGCGAGG
GCAACCAGCCCGGTGAGCGTCGCAAAGGAGATCCTGATCTGACTGATGGGCTGCCTGTATCGAGTGGTGA
TTTTGTGCCGAGCTGCCGGTCGGGGAGCTGTTGGCTGGCTGGTGGCAGGATATATTGTGGTGTAAACAAA
TTGACGCTTAGACAACTTAATAACACATTGCGGACGTTTTTAATGTACTGGGGTGGATGCAGTGGGCCCC
ACTCTGTGAAGACAAGCAAGAATTCAAGCTTGGAGGAATTCCAATCCCACAAAAATCTGAGCTTAACAGC
ACAGTTGCTCCTCTCAGAGCAGAATCGGGTATTCAACACCCTCATATCAACTACTACGTTGTGTATAACG
GTCCACATGCCGGTATATACGATGACTGGGGTTGTACAAAGGCGGCAACAAACGGCGTTCCCGGAGTTGC
ACACAAGAAATTTGCCACTATTACAGAGGCAAGAGCAGCAGCTGACGCGTACACAACAAGTCAGCAAACA
GACAGGTTGAACTTCATCCCCAAAGGAGAAGCTCAACTCAAGCCCAAGAGCTTTGCTAAGGCCCTAACAA
GCCCACCAAAGCAAAAAGCCCACTGGCTCACGCTAGGAACCAAAAGGCCCAGCAGTGATCCAGCCCCAAA
AGAGATCTCCTTTGCCCCGGAGATTACAATGGACGATTTCCTCTATCTTTACGATCTAGGAAGGAAGTTC
GAAGGTGAAGGTGACGACACTATGTTCACCACTGATAATGAGAAGGTTAGCCTCTTCAATTTCAGAAAGA
ATGCTGACCCACAGATGGTTAGAGAGGCCTACGCAGCAAGTCTCATCAAGACGATCTACCCGAGTAACAA
TCTCCAGGAGATCAAATACCTTCCCAAGAAGGTTAAAGATGCAGTCAAAAGATTCAGGACTAATTGCATC
AAGAACACAGAGAAAGACATATTTCTCAAGATCAGAAGTACTATTCCAGTATGGACGATTCAAGGCTTGC
TTCATAAACCAAGGCAAGTAATAGAGATTGGAGTCTCTAAAAAGGTAGTTCCTACTGAATCTAAGGCCAT
GCATGGAGTCTAAGATTCAAATCGAGGATCTAACAGAACTCGCCGTCAAGACTGGCGAACAGTTCATACA
GAGTCTTTTACGACTCAATGACAAGAAGAAAATCTTCGTCAACATGGTGGAGCACGACACTCTGGTCTAC
TCCAAAAATGTCAAAGATACAGTCTCAGAAGATCAAAGGGCTATTGAGACTTTTCAACAAAGGATAATTT
CGGGAAACCTCCTCGGATTCCATTGCCCAGCTATCTGTCACTTCATCGAAAGGACAGTAGAAAAGGAAGG
TGGCTCCTACAAATGCCATCATTGCGATAAAGGAAAGGCTATCATTCAAGATCTCTCTGCCGACAGTGGT
CCCAAAGATGGACCCCCACCCACGAGGAGCATCGTGGAAAAAGAAGAGGTTCCAACCACGTCTACAAAGC
AAGTGGATTGATGTGACATCTCCACTGACGTAAGGGATGACGCACAATCCCACTATCCTTCGCAAGACCC
TTCCTCTATATAAGGAAGTTCATTTCATTTGGAGAGGACACGCTCGAGTATAAGAGCTCATTTTTACAAC
AATTACCAACAACAACAAACAACAAACAACATTACAATTACATTTACAATTATCGATACAATGGAAGCCA
CAGCACAAGGAGCCGAGGTTGTGTGCGTCACAGGTGCTTCTGGATTCATTGGTTCATGGCTCATCATGAG
GCTCTTGGAGCGTGGCTACATGGTTCGAGCCACAGTCCGCGACCCTGCGAACATGAAGAAGGTTAAGCAT
TTGTTAGAGCTGCCCAAGGCGGAAACAAACCTGACTCTGTGGAAGGCAGACCTGGCCGTGCAGGGCAGCT
TCGACGAACCCATTCAAGGCTGCACGGGGGTGTTCCATGTCGCCACTCCCATGGATTTCGAATCCAAGGA
CCCTGAGAATGAGGTGATTAAGCCAACAATAGACGGGATGCTAAGCATAATGAAAGCGTGTGAGAAGGCG
AAAGTGAGAAGGCTAGTGTTCACCTCATCCGCAGGAACTGTGGATGTTCGAGAACACCAAATGTCAGAGT
ACGACGAAGAATGCTGGAGCGATTTGGAATTCATGCTCTCTAAGAAAATGACCGGATGGATGTACTTTGT
GTCCAAGACTCTTGCCGAGCAAGAAGCATGGAAGTATGCTAAAGAAAATAACATAGAATTCATCAGTATC
ATACCGACTCTCGTGGTTGGTCCCTTCCTCATGCCATCCATGCCGCCTAGTCTCATTACCGCACTTTCTC
CCATCACAGGAAATGAATCTCACTACTCGATCATAAAGCAAGGACATTTTGTGCACTTGGACGATCTTTG
TATCGCTCACATTTATTTATTTGAGAATCCTAAAGCACAAGGGCGCTACATCTGCTCATCGCATGATGCT
ACCATTCTCGAACTTGCCAAACTGCTCAGACAAAAATTCCCAGAGTACAATGTCCCTACAGAGTTCAAGG
ATGTGGATGAGAACTTGAAGAGTGTCTCGTTCAGTTCCAAGAAGCTTAAGGAATTGGGGTTCGAGTTCAA
GTACAGCTTGGAGGACATGTTTGCAGGAGCTGTAGAAACGTGCCGTGAGAAGGGATTGCTTCCTCTTTCT
AATGGAGATCACCATGTCAATGGAAAGGCTTAA
